>Addgene plasmid #110135 | pAAV-CBA-DO(FAS)-GCaMP6s | depositor full sequence | sequence record 207203 | pAAV-CBA-DO(FAS)-GCaMP6s sequence 6461 bps
CCTGCAGGCAGCTGCGCGCTCGCTCGCTCACTGAGGCCGCCCGGGCAAAGCCCGGGCGTCGGGCGACCTT
TGGTCGCCCGGCCTCAGTGAGCGAGCGAGCGCGCAGAGAGGGAGTGGCCAACTCCATCACTAGGGGTTCC
TGCGGCCGCACGCGTCCATTGACGTCAATAATGACGTATGTTCCCATAGTAACGCCAATAGGGACTTTCC
ATTGACGTCAATGGGTGGAGTATTTACGGTAAACTGCCCACTTGGCAGTACATCAAGTGTATCATATGCC
AAGTACGCCCCCTATTGACGTCAATGACGGTAAATGGCCCGCCTGGCATTATGCCCAGTACATGACCTTA
TGGGACTTTCCTACTTGGCAGTACATCTACGTATTAGTCATCGCTATTACCATGGTCGAGGTGAGCCCCA
CGTTCTGCTTCACTCTCCCCATCTCCCCCCCCTCCCCACCCCCAATTTTGTATTTATTTATTTTTTAATT
ATTTTGTGCAGCGATGGGGGCGGGGGGGGGGGGGGGGCGCGCGCCAGGCGGGGCGGGGCGGGGCGAGGGG
CGGGGCGGGGCGAGGCGGAGAGGTGCGGCGGCAGCCAATCAGAGCGGCGCGCTCCGAAAGTTTCCTTTTA
TGGCGAGGCGGCGGCGGCGGCGGCCCTATAAAAAGCGAAGCGCGCGGCGGGCGGGAGTCGCTGCGACGCT
GCCTTCGCCCCGTGCCCCGCTCCGCCGCCGCCTCGCGCCGCCCGCCCCGGCTCTGACTGACCGCGTTACT
CCCACAGGTGAGCGGGCGGGACGGCCCTTCTCCTCCGGGCTGTAATTAGCGCTTGGTTTAATGACGGCTT
GTTTCTTTTCTGTGGCTGCGTGAAAGCCTTGAGGGGCTCCGGGAGGGCCCTTTGTGCGGGGGGAGCGGCT
CGGGGCTGTCCGCGGGGGGACGGCTGCCTTCGGGGGGGACGGGGCAGGGCGGGGTTCGGCTTCTGGCGTG
TGACCGGCGGCTCTAGAGCCTCTGCTAACCATGTTCATGCCTTCTTCTTTTTCCTACAGCTCCTGGGCAA
CGTGCTGGTTATTGTGCTGTCTCATCATTTTGGCAAAGAATTGGTACCGGATCCTCTAGAGTCGACTCCG
GAACAACTTCGTATATACCTTTCTATACGAAGTTGTGGCGCGCCGCCACCATGGGTTCTCATCATCATCA
TCATCATGGTATGGCTAGCATGACTGGTGGACAGCAAATGGGTCGGGATCTGTACGACGATGACGATAAG
GATCTCGCCACCATGGTCGACTCATCACGTCGTAAGTGGAATAAGACAGGTCACGCAGTCAGAGCTATAG
GTCGGCTGAGCTCACTCGAGAACGTCTATATCAAGGCCGACAAGCAGAAGAACGGCATCAAGGCGAACTT
CCACATCCGCCACAACATCGAGGACGGCGGCGTGCAGCTCGCCTACCACTACCAGCAGAACACCCCCATC
GGCGACGGCCCCGTGCTGCTGCCCGACAACCACTACCTGAGCGTGCAGTCCAAACTTTCGAAAGACCCCA
ACGAGAAGCGCGATCACATGGTCCTGCTGGAGTTCGTGACCGCCGCCGGGATCACTCTCGGCATGGACGA
GCTGTACAAGGGCGGTACCGGAGGGAGCATGGTGAGCAAGGGCGAGGAGCTGTTCACCGGGGTGGTGCCC
ATCCTGGTCGAGCTGGACGGCGACGTAAACGGCCACAAGTTCAGCGTGTCCGGCGAGGGTGAGGGCGATG
CCACCTACGGCAAGCTGACCCTGAAGTTCATCTGCACCACCGGCAAGCTGCCCGTGCCCTGGCCCACCCT
CGTGACCACCCTGACCTACGGCGTGCAGTGCTTCAGCCGCTACCCCGACCACATGAAGCAGCACGACTTC
TTCAAGTCCGCCATGCCCGAAGGCTACATCCAGGAGCGCACCATCTTCTTCAAGGACGACGGCAACTACA
AGACCCGCGCCGAGGTGAAGTTCGAGGGCGACACCCTGGTGAACCGCATCGAGCTGAAGGGCATCGACTT
CAAGGAGGACGGCAACATCCTGGGGCACAAGCTGGAGTACAACCTGCCGGACCAACTGACTGAAGAGCAG
ATCGCAGAATTTAAAGAGGCTTTCTCCCTATTTGACAAGGACGGGGATGGGACAATAACAACCAAGGAGC
TGGGGACGGTGATGCGGTCTCTGGGGCAGAACCCCACAGAAGCAGAGCTGCAGGACATGATCAATGAAGT
AGATGCCGACGGTGACGGCACAATCGACTTCCCTGAGTTCCTGACAATGATGGCAAGAAAAATGAAATAC
AGGGACACGGAAGAAGAAATTAGAGAAGCGTTCGGTGTGTTTGATAAGGATGGCAATGGCTACATCAGTG
CAGCAGAGCTTCGCCACGTGATGACAAACCTTGGAGAGAAGTTAACAGATGAAGAGGTTGATGAAATGAT
CAGGGAAGCAGACATCGATGGGGATGGTCAGGTAAACTACGAAGAGTTTGTACAAATGATGACAGCGAAG
TGAGCTAGCACAACTTCGTATATACCTTTCTATACGAAGTTGTGAATTCGATATCAAGCTTATCGATAAT
CAACCTCTGGATTACAAAATTTGTGAAAGATTGACTGGTATTCTTAACTATGTTGCTCCTTTTACGCTAT
GTGGATACGCTGCTTTAATGCCTTTGTATCATGCTATTGCTTCCCGTATGGCTTTCATTTTCTCCTCCTT
GTATAAATCCTGGTTGCTGTCTCTTTATGAGGAGTTGTGGCCCGTTGTCAGGCAACGTGGCGTGGTGTGC
ACTGTGTTTGCTGACGCAACCCCCACTGGTTGGGGCATTGCCACCACCTGTCAGCTCCTTTCCGGGACTT
TCGCTTTCCCCCTCCCTATTGCCACGGCGGAACTCATCGCCGCCTGCCTTGCCCGCTGCTGGACAGGGGC
TCGGCTGTTGGGCACTGACAATTCCGTGGTGTTGTCGGGGAAATCATCGTCCTTTCCTTGGCTGCTCGCC
TATGTTGCCACCTGGATTCTGCGCGGGACGTCCTTCTGCTACGTCCCTTCGGCCCTCAATCCAGCGGACC
TTCCTTCCCGCGGCCTGCTGCCGGCTCTGCGGCCTCTTCCGCGTCTTCGCCTTCGCCCTCAGACGAGTCG
GATCTCCCTTTGGGCCGCCTCCCCGCATCGATACCGAGCGCTGCTCGAGAGATCTACGGGTGGCATCCCT
GTGACCCCTCCCCAGTGCCTCTCCTGGCCCTGGAAGTTGCCACTCCAGTGCCCACCAGCCTTGTCCTAAT
AAAATTAAGTTGCATCATTTTGTCTGACTAGGTGTCCTTCTATAATATTATGGGGTGGAGGGGGGTGGTA
TGGAGCAAGGGGCAAGTTGGGAAGACAACCTGTAGGGCCTGCGGGGTCTATTGGGAACCAAGCTGGAGTG
CAGTGGCACAATCTTGGCTCACTGCAATCTCCGCCTCCTGGGTTCAAGCGATTCTCCTGCCTCAGCCTCC
CGAGTTGTTGGGATTCCAGGCATGCATGACCAGGCTCAGCTAATTTTTGTTTTTTTGGTAGAGACGGGGT
TTCACCATATTGGCCAGGCTGGTCTCCAACTCCTAATCTCAGGTGATCTACCCACCTTGGCCTCCCAAAT
TGCTGGGATTACAGGCGTGAACCACTGCTCCCTTCCCTGTCCTTCTGATTTTGTAGGTAACCACGTGCGG
ACCGAGCGGCCGCAGGAACCCCTAGTGATGGAGTTGGCCACTCCCTCTCTGCGCGCTCGCTCGCTCACTG
AGGCCGGGCGACCAAAGGTCGCCCGACGCCCGGGCTTTGCCCGGGCGGCCTCAGTGAGCGAGCGAGCGCG
CAGCTGCCTGCAGGGGCGCCTGATGCGGTATTTTCTCCTTACGCATCTGTGCGGTATTTCACACCGCATA
[142 nt withheld, positions 3921-4062]
C
[141 nt withheld, positions 4064-4204]
CCTTTGACGTTGGAGTCCACGTTCTTT
[37 nt withheld, positions 4232-4268]
ACCCTATCTCGGGCTATTCTTTTGATTTATAAGGGATTTTGCCGATTTCGGCCTATTGGTTAAAAAATGA
GCTGATTTAACAAAAATTTAACGCGAATTTTAACAAAATATTAACGTTTACAATTTTATGGTGCACTCTC
AGTACAATCTGCTCTGATGCCGCATAGTTAAGCCAGCCCCGACACCCGCCAACACCCGCTGACGCGCCCT
GACGGGCTTGTCTGCTCCCGGCATCCGCTTACAGACAAGCTGTGACCGTCTCCGGGAGCTGCATGTGTCA
GAGGTTTTCACCGTCATCACCGAAACGCGCGAGACGAAAGGGCCTCGTGATACGCCTATTTTTATAGGTT
AATGTCATGATAATAATGGTTTCTTAGACGTCAGGTGGCACTTTTCGGGGAAATGTGCGCGGAACCCCTA
TTTGTTTATTTTTCTAAATACATTCAAATATGTATCCGCTCATGAGACAATAACCCTGATAAATGCTTCA
ATAATATTGAAAAAGGAAGAGTATGAGTATTCAACATTTCCGTGTCGCCCTTATTCCCTTTTTTGCGGCA
TTTTGCCTTCCTGTTTTTGCTCACCCAGAAACGCTGGTGAAAGTAAAAGATGCTGAAGATCAGTTGGGTG
CACGAGTGGGTTACATCGAACTGGATCTCAACAGCGGTAAGATCCTTGAGAGTTTTCGCCCCGAAGAACG
TTTTCCAATGATGAGCACTTTTAAAGTTCTGCTATGTGGCGCGGTATTATCCCGTATTGACGCCGGGCAA
GAGCAACTCGGTCGCCGCATACACTATTCTCAGAATGACTTGGTTGAGTACTCACCAGTCACAGAAAAGC
ATCTTACGGATGGCATGACAGTAAGAGAATTATGCAGTGCTGCCATAACCATGAGTGATAACACTGCGGC
CAACTTACTTCTGACAACGATCGGAGGACCGAAGGAGCTAACCGCTTTTTTGCACAACATGGGGGATCAT
GTAACTCGCCTTGATCGTTGGGAACCGGAGCTGAATGAAGCCATACCAAACGACGAGCGTGACACCACGA
TGCCTGTAGCAATGGCAACAACGTTGCGCAAACTATTAACTGGCGAACTACTTACTCTAGCTTCCCGGCA
ACAATTAATAGACTGGATGGAGGCGGATAAAGTTGCAGGACCACTTCTGCGCTCGGCCCTTCCGGCTGGC
TGGTTTATTGCTGATAAATCTGGAGCCGGTGAGCGTGGGTCTCGCGGTATCATTGCAGCACTGGGGCCAG
ATGGTAAGCCCTCCCGTATCGTAGTTATCTACACGACGGGGAGTCAGGCAACTATGGATGAACGAAATAG
ACAGATCGCTGAGATAGGTGCCTCACTGATTAAGCATTGGTAACTGTCAGACCAAGTTTACTCATATATA
CTTTAGATTGATTTAAAACTTCATTTTTAATTTAAAAGGATCTAGGTGAAGATCCTTTTTGATAATCTCA
TGACCAAAATCCCTTAACGTGAGTTTTCGTTCCACTGAGCGTCAGACCCCGTAGAAAAGATCAAAGGATC
TTCTTGAGATCCTTTTTTTCTGCGCGTAATCTGCTGCTTGCAAACAAAAAAACCACCGCTACCAGCGGTG
GTTTGTTTGCCGGATCAAGAGCTACCAACTCTTTTTCCGAAGGTAACTGGCTTCAGCAGAGCGCAGATAC
CAAATACTGTCCTTCTAGTGTAGCCGTAGTTAGGCCACCACTTCAAGAACTCTGTAGCACCGCCTACATA
CCTCGCTCTGCTAATCCTGTTACCAGTGGCTGCTGCCAGTGGCGATAAGTCGTGTCTTACCGGGTTGGAC
TCAAGACGATAGTTACCGGATAAGGCGCAGCGGTCGGGCTGAACGGGGGGTTCGTGCACACAGCCCAGCT
TGGAGCGAACGACCTACACCGAACTGAGATACCTACAGCGTGAGCTATGAGAAAGCGCCACGCTTCCCGA
AGGGAGAAAGGCGGACAGGTATCCGGTAAGCGGCAGGGTCGGAACAGGAGAGCGCACGAGGGAGCTTCCA
GGGGGAAACGCCTGGTATCTTTATAGTCCTGTCGGGTTTCGCCACCTCTGACTTGAGCGTCGATTTTTGT
GATGCTCGTCAGGGGGGCGGAGCCTATGGAAAAACGCCAGCAACGCGGCCTTTTTACGGTTCCTGGCCTT
TTGCTGGCCTTTTGCTCACATGT
Features (pLannotate 1.2.2; 19 found; start..end, strand, type, name):
      1..141     -  repeat_region  AAV2 ITR: inverted terminal repeat of adeno-associated virus serotype 2 inverted
    156..404     +  enhancer       CMV enhancer (fragment): human cytomegalovirus immediate early enhancer
    406..683     +  promoter       chicken β-actin promoter: No description available
    684..820     +  intron         hybrid intron (fragment): hybrid between chicken β-actin (CBA) and minute virus of mice (MMV) introns (Gray et al., 2011)
    909..1039    +  intron         chimeric intron (fragment): chimera between introns from chicken β-actin and rabbit β-globin
   1037..1099    +  CDS            HBB (fragment): HBB_LEPEU - Experimental evidence at protein level: Swiss-Prot protein existence level 1. Involved in oxygen transport from the lung to the various peripheral tissues. From Lepus europaeus (European hare).
   1099..1116    +  misc_feature   MCS (fragment): pUC18/19 multiple cloning site
   1171..2523    +  CDS            GCaMP6s: improved fluorescent protein-based calcium sensor (Chen et al., 2013)
   2564..2588    +  misc_feature   MCS (fragment): pBluescript multiple cloning site
   2588..3176    +  misc_feature   WPRE: woodchuck hepatitis virus posttranscriptional regulatory element
   3208..3684    +  polyA_signal   hGH poly(A) signal: human growth hormone polyadenylation signal
   3724..3864    +  repeat_region  AAV2 ITR: inverted terminal repeat of adeno-associated virus serotype 2 inverted
   3869..3920    -  misc_feature   bom (fragment): basis of mobility region from pBR322
   3939..4319    +  rep_origin     M13 ori (sequence partly withheld): M13 bacteriophage origin of replication; arrow indicates direction of (+) strand synthesis
   4395..4444    -  misc_feature   bom (fragment): basis of mobility region from pBR322
   4546..4581    -  CDS            rop (fragment): Rop protein, which maintains plasmids at low copy number; rop
   4676..4780    +  promoter       AmpR promoter: bla
   4781..5641    +  CDS            AmpR: β-lactamase; bla; confers resistance to ampicillin, carbenicillin, and related antibiotics
   5812..6400    +  rep_origin     ori: high-copy-number ColE1/pMB1/pBR322/pUC origin of replication
