>Addgene plasmid #110135 | pAAV-CBA-DO(FAS)-GCaMP6s | addgene full sequence | sequence record 212310 | Addgene NGS Result
CCTGCAGGCAGCTGCGCGCTCGCTCGCTCACTGAGGCCGCCCGGGCGTCGGGCGACCTTTGGTCGCCCGG
CCTCAGTGAGCGAGCGAGCGCGCAGAGAGGGAGTGGCCAACTCCATCACTAGGGGTTCCTGCGGCCGCAC
GCGTCCATTGACGTCAATAATGACGTATGTTCCCATAGTAACGCCAATAGGGACTTTCCATTGACGTCAA
TGGGTGGAGTATTTACGGTAAACTGCCCACTTGGCAGTACATCAAGTGTATCATATGCCAAGTACGCCCC
CTATTGACGTCAATGACGGTAAATGGCCCGCCTGGCATTATGCCCAGTACATGACCTTATGGGACTTTCC
TACTTGGCAGTACATCTACGTATTAGTCATCGCTATTACCATGGTCGAGGTGAGCCCCACGTTCTGCTTC
ACTCTCCCCATCTCCCCCCCCTCCCCACCCCCAATTTTGTATTTATTTATTTTTTAATTATTTTGTGCAG
CGATGGGGGCGGGGGGGGGGGGGGGGCGCGCGCCAGGCGGGGCGGGGCGGGGCGAGGGGCGGGGCGGGGC
GAGGCGGAGAGGTGCGGCGGCAGCCAATCAGAGCGGCGCGCTCCGAAAGTTTCCTTTTATGGCGAGGCGG
CGGCGGCGGCGGCCCTATAAAAAGCGAAGCGCGCGGCGGGCGGGAGTCGCTGCGACGCTGCCTTCGCCCC
GTGCCCCGCTCCGCCGCCGCCTCGCGCCGCCCGCCCCGGCTCTGACTGACCGCGTTACTCCCACAGGTGA
GCGGGCGGGACGGCCCTTCTCCTCCGGGCTGTAATTAGCGCTTGGTTTAATGACGGCTTGTTTCTTTTCT
GTGGCTGCGTGAAAGCCTTGAGGGGCTCCGGGAGGGCCCTTTGTGCGGGGGGAGCGGCTCGGGGCTGTCC
GCGGGGGGACGGCTGCCTTCGGGGGGGACGGGGCAGGGCGGGGTTCGGCTTCTGGCGTGTGACCGGCGGC
TCTAGAGCCTCTGCTAACCATGTTCATGCCTTCTTCTTTTTCCTACAGCTCCTGGGCAACGTGCTGGTTA
TTGTGCTGTCTCATCATTTTGGCAAAGAATTGGTACCGGATCCTCTAGAGTCGACTCCGGAACAACTTCG
TATATACCTTTCTATACGAAGTTGTGGCGCGCCGCCACCATGGGTTCTCATCATCATCATCATCATGGTA
TGGCTAGCATGACTGGTGGACAGCAAATGGGTCGGGATCTGTACGACGATGACGATAAGGATCTCGCCAC
CATGGTCGACTCATCACGTCGTAAGTGGAATAAGACAGGTCACGCAGTCAGAGCTATAGGTCGGCTGAGC
TCACTCGAGAACGTCTATATCAAGGCCGACAAGCAGAAGAACGGCATCAAGGCGAACTTCCACATCCGCC
ACAACATCGAGGACGGCGGCGTGCAGCTCGCCTACCACTACCAGCAGAACACCCCCATCGGCGACGGCCC
CGTGCTGCTGCCCGACAACCACTACCTGAGCGTGCAGTCCAAACTTTCGAAAGACCCCAACGAGAAGCGC
GATCACATGGTCCTGCTGGAGTTCGTGACCGCCGCCGGGATCACTCTCGGCATGGACGAGCTGTACAAGG
GCGGTACCGGAGGGAGCATGGTGAGCAAGGGCGAGGAGCTGTTCACCGGGGTGGTGCCCATCCTGGTCGA
GCTGGACGGCGACGTAAACGGCCACAAGTTCAGCGTGTCCGGCGAGGGTGAGGGCGATGCCACCTACGGC
AAGCTGACCCTGAAGTTCATCTGCACCACCGGCAAGCTGCCCGTGCCCTGGCCCACCCTCGTGACCACCC
TGACCTACGGCGTGCAGTGCTTCAGCCGCTACCCCGACCACATGAAGCAGCACGACTTCTTCAAGTCCGC
CATGCCCGAAGGCTACATCCAGGAGCGCACCATCTTCTTCAAGGACGACGGCAACTACAAGACCCGCGCC
GAGGTGAAGTTCGAGGGCGACACCCTGGTGAACCGCATCGAGCTGAAGGGCATCGACTTCAAGGAGGACG
GCAACATCCTGGGGCACAAGCTGGAGTACAACCTGCCGGACCAACTGACTGAAGAGCAGATCGCAGAATT
TAAAGAGGCTTTCTCCCTATTTGACAAGGACGGGGATGGGACAATAACAACCAAGGAGCTGGGGACGGTG
ATGCGGTCTCTGGGGCAGAACCCCACAGAAGCAGAGCTGCAGGACATGATCAATGAAGTAGATGCCGACG
GTGACGGCACAATCGACTTCCCTGAGTTCCTGACAATGATGGCAAGAAAAATGAAATACAGGGACACGGA
AGAAGAAATTAGAGAAGCGTTCGGTGTGTTTGATAAGGATGGCAATGGCTACATCAGTGCAGCAGAGCTT
CGCCACGTGATGACAAACCTTGGAGAGAAGTTAACAGATGAAGAGGTTGATGAAATGATCAGGGAAGCAG
ACATCGATGGGGATGGTCAGGTAAACTACGAAGAGTTTGTACAAATGATGACAGCGAAGTGAGCTAGCAC
AACTTCGTATATACCTTTCTATACGAAGTTGTGAATTCGATATCAAGCTTATCGATAATCAACCTCTGGA
TTACAAAATTTGTGAAAGATTGACTGGTATTCTTAACTATGTTGCTCCTTTTACGCTATGTGGATACGCT
GCTTTAATGCCTTTGTATCATGCTATTGCTTCCCGTATGGCTTTCATTTTCTCCTCCTTGTATAAATCCT
GGTTGCTGTCTCTTTATGAGGAGTTGTGGCCCGTTGTCAGGCAACGTGGCGTGGTGTGCACTGTGTTTGC
TGACGCAACCCCCACTGGTTGGGGCATTGCCACCACCTGTCAGCTCCTTTCCGGGACTTTCGCTTTCCCC
CTCCCTATTGCCACGGCGGAACTCATCGCCGCCTGCCTTGCCCGCTGCTGGACAGGGGCTCGGCTGTTGG
GCACTGACAATTCCGTGGTGTTGTCGGGGAAATCATCGTCCTTTCCTTGGCTGCTCGCCTATGTTGCCAC
CTGGATTCTGCGCGGGACGTCCTTCTGCTACGTCCCTTCGGCCCTCAATCCAGCGGACCTTCCTTCCCGC
GGCCTGCTGCCGGCTCTGCGGCCTCTTCCGCGTCTTCGCCTTCGCCCTCAGACGAGTCGGATCTCCCTTT
GGGCCGCCTCCCCGCATCGATACCGAGCGCTGCTCGAGAGATCTACGGGTGGCATCCCTGTGACCCCTCC
CCAGTGCCTCTCCTGGCCCTGGAAGTTGCCACTCCAGTGCCCACCAGCCTTGTCCTAATAAAATTAAGTT
GCATCATTTTGTCTGACTAGGTGTCCTTCTATAATATTATGGGGTGGAGGGGGGTGGTATGGAGCAAGGG
GCAAGTTGGGAAGACAACCTGTAGGGCCTGCGGGGTCTATTGGGAACCAAGCTGGAGTGCAGTGGCACAA
TCTTGGCTCACTGCAATCTCCGCCTCCTGGGTTCAAGCGATTCTCCTGCCTCAGCCTCCCGAGTTGTTGG
GATTCCAGGCATGCATGACCAGGCTCAGCTAATTTTTGTTTTTTTGGTAGAGACGGGGTTTCACCATATT
GGCCAGGCTGGTCTCCAACTCCTAATCTCAGGTGATCTACCCACCTTGGCCTCCCAAATTGCTGGGATTA
CAGGCGTGAACCACTGCTCCCTTCCCTGTCCTTCTGATTTTGTAGGTAACCACGTGCGGACCGAGCGGCC
GCAGGAACCCCTAGTGATGGAGTTGGCCACTCCCTCTCTGCGCGCTCGCTCGCTCACTGAGGCCGGGCGA
CCAAAGGTCGCCCGACGCCCGGGCTTTGCCCGGGCGGCCTCAGTGAGCGAGCGAGCGCGCAGCTGCCTGC
AGGGGCGCCTGATGCGGTATTTTCTCCTTACGCATCTGTGCGGTATTTCACACCGCATA
[95 nt withheld, positions 3910-4004]
T
[46 nt withheld, positions 4006-4051]
C
[141 nt withheld, positions 4053-4193]
CCTTTGACGTTGGAGTCCACGTTCTTT
[37 nt withheld, positions 4221-4257]
ACTCTATCTCGGGCTATTCTTTTGATTTATAAGGGATTTTGCCGATTTCGGTCTATTGGTTAAAAAATGA
GCTGATTTAACAAAAATTTAACGCGAATTTTAACAAAATATTAACGTTTACAATTTTATGGTGCACTCTC
AGTACAATCTGCTCTGATGCCGCATAGTTAAGCCAGCCCCGACACCCGCCAACACCCGCTGACGCGCCCT
GACGGGCTTGTCTGCTCCCGGCATCCGCTTACAGACAAGCTGTGACCGTCTCCGGGAGCTGCATGTGTCA
GAGGTTTTCACCGTCATCACCGAAACGCGCGAGACGAAAGGGCCTCGTGATACGCCTATTTTTATAGGTT
AATGTCATGATAATAATGGTTTCTTAGACGTCAGGTGGCACTTTTCGGGGAAATGTGCGCGGAACCCCTA
TTTGTTTATTTTTCTAAATACATTCAAATATGTATCCGCTCATGAGACAATAACCCTGATAAATGCTTCA
ATAATATTGAAAAAGGAAGAGTATGAGTATTCAACATTTCCGTGTCGCCCTTATTCCCTTTTTTGCGGCA
TTTTGCCTTCCTGTTTTTGCTCACCCAGAAACGCTGGTGAAAGTAAAAGATGCTGAAGATCAGTTGGGTG
CACGAGTGGGTTACATCGAACTGGATCTCAACAGCGGTAAGATCCTTGAGAGTTTTCGCCCCGAAGAACG
TTTTCCAATGATGAGCACTTTTAAAGTTCTGCTATGTGGCGCGGTATTATCCCGTATTGACGCCGGGCAA
GAGCAACTCGGTCGCCGCATACACTATTCTCAGAATGACTTGGTTGAGTACTCACCAGTCACAGAAAAGC
ATCTTACGGATGGCATGACAGTAAGAGAATTATGCAGTGCTGCCATAACCATGAGTGATAACACTGCGGC
CAACTTACTTCTGACAACGATCGGAGGACCGAAGGAGCTAACCGCTTTTTTGCACAACATGGGGGATCAT
GTAACTCGCCTTGATCGTTGGGAACCGGAGCTGAATGAAGCCATACCAAACGACGAGCGTGACACCACGA
TGCCTGTAGCAATGGCAACAACGTTGCGCAAACTATTAACTGGCGAACTACTTACTCTAGCTTCCCGGCA
ACAATTAATAGACTGGATGGAGGCGGATAAAGTTGCAGGACCACTTCTGCGCTCGGCCCTTCCGGCTGGC
TGGTTTATTGCTGATAAATCTGGAGCCGGTGAGCGTGGGTCTCGCGGTATCATTGCAGCACTGGGGCCAG
ATGGTAAGCCCTCCCGTATCGTAGTTATCTACACGACGGGGAGTCAGGCAACTATGGATGAACGAAATAG
ACAGATCGCTGAGATAGGTGCCTCACTGATTAAGCATTGGTAACTGTCAGACCAAGTTTACTCATATATA
CTTTAGATTGATTTAAAACTTCATTTTTAATTTAAAAGGATCTAGGTGAAGATCCTTTTTGATAATCTCA
TGACCAAAATCCCTTAACGTGAGTTTTCGTTCCACTGAGCGTCAGACCCCGTAGAAAAGATCAAAGGATC
TTCTTGAGATCCTTTTTTTCTGCGCGTAATCTGCTGCTTGCAAACAAAAAAACCACCGCTACCAGCGGTG
GTTTGTTTGCCGGATCAAGAGCTACCAACTCTTTTTCCGAAGGTAACTGGCTTCAGCAGAGCGCAGATAC
CAAATACTGTTCTTCTAGTGTAGCCGTAGTTAGGCCACCACTTCAAGAACTCTGTAGCACCGCCTACATA
CCTCGCTCTGCTAATCCTGTTACCAGTGGCTGCTGCCAGTGGCGATAAGTCGTGTCTTACCGGGTTGGAC
TCAAGACGATAGTTACCGGATAAGGCGCAGCGGTCGGGCTGAACGGGGGGTTCGTGCACACAGCCCAGCT
TGGAGCGAACGACCTACACCGAACTGAGATACCTACAGCGTGAGCTATGAGAAAGCGCCACGCTTCCCGA
AGGGAGAAAGGCGGACAGGTATCCGGTAAGCGGCAGGGTCGGAACAGGAGAGCGCACGAGGGAGCTTCCA
GGGGGAAACGCCTGGTATCTTTATAGTCCTGTCGGGTTTCGCCACCTCTGACTTGAGCGTCGATTTTTGT
GATGCTCGTCAGGGGGGCGGAGCCTATGGAAAAACGCCAGCAACGCGGCCTTTTTACGGTTCCTGGCCTT
TTGCTGGCCTTTTGCTCACATGT
Features (pLannotate 1.2.2; 20 found; start..end, strand, type, name):
     12..39      +  repeat_region  AAV2 ITR (fragment): inverted terminal repeat of adeno-associated virus serotype 2 inverted
     68..95      +  repeat_region  AAV2 ITR (fragment): inverted terminal repeat of adeno-associated virus serotype 2 inverted
    145..393     +  enhancer       CMV enhancer (fragment): human cytomegalovirus immediate early enhancer
    395..672     +  promoter       chicken β-actin promoter: No description available
    673..809     +  intron         hybrid intron (fragment): hybrid between chicken β-actin (CBA) and minute virus of mice (MMV) introns (Gray et al., 2011)
    898..1028    +  intron         chimeric intron (fragment): chimera between introns from chicken β-actin and rabbit β-globin
   1026..1088    +  CDS            HBB (fragment): HBB_LEPEU - Experimental evidence at protein level: Swiss-Prot protein existence level 1. Involved in oxygen transport from the lung to the various peripheral tissues. From Lepus europaeus (European hare).
   1088..1105    +  misc_feature   MCS (fragment): pUC18/19 multiple cloning site
   1160..2512    +  CDS            GCaMP6s: improved fluorescent protein-based calcium sensor (Chen et al., 2013)
   2553..2577    +  misc_feature   MCS (fragment): pBluescript multiple cloning site
   2577..3165    +  misc_feature   WPRE: woodchuck hepatitis virus posttranscriptional regulatory element
   3197..3673    +  polyA_signal   hGH poly(A) signal: human growth hormone polyadenylation signal
   3713..3853    +  repeat_region  AAV2 ITR: inverted terminal repeat of adeno-associated virus serotype 2 inverted
   3858..3909    -  misc_feature   bom (fragment): basis of mobility region from pBR322
   3928..4383    +  rep_origin     f1 ori (sequence partly withheld): f1 bacteriophage origin of replication; arrow indicates direction of (+) strand synthesis
   4384..4433    -  misc_feature   bom (fragment): basis of mobility region from pBR322
   4535..4570    -  CDS            rop (fragment): Rop protein, which maintains plasmids at low copy number; rop
   4665..4769    +  promoter       AmpR promoter: bla
   4770..5630    +  CDS            AmpR: β-lactamase; bla; confers resistance to ampicillin, carbenicillin, and related antibiotics
   5801..6389    +  rep_origin     ori: high-copy-number ColE1/pMB1/pBR322/pUC origin of replication
