[The description below was written by a language model from this plasmid's Addgene catalogue record and pLannotate feature annotations shown in this document.]
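Description:
pAAV-CBA-DO(FAS)-GCaMP6s is an adeno-associated virus transfer plasmid of about 6.5 kb, built on a pAAV backbone for Cre-off ("DO", double-floxed open reading frame in the forward orientation) expression of the genetically encoded calcium indicator GCaMP6s in mammalian cells. The expression cassette lies between two AAV2 inverted terminal repeats, which allow the intervening DNA to be replicated and packaged into recombinant AAV particles when helper functions are supplied. Transcription is driven by a CBA/CAG-type promoter made up of a CMV enhancer fragment, the chicken β-actin promoter and chimeric β-actin/β-globin intron sequences. The 1353 bp GCaMP6s coding sequence sits in the sense orientation downstream, followed by a WPRE to boost transcript stability and expression and a human growth hormone polyadenylation signal.

The name and stated purpose indicate that GCaMP6s is expressed by default and switched off in cells containing Cre, so that the sensor labels Cre-negative populations. "FAS" refers to the recombinase-site arrangement expected to flank the coding sequence, but no lox-type sites were annotated in either feature table. They presumably lie in the short unannotated gaps on each side of the GCaMP6s ORF, and the record does not confirm this.

The bacterial portion carries a ColE1/pUC-type origin, an f1/M13 phage origin and an ampicillin resistance gene with its own promoter. The repository lists the plasmid as low copy and propagated in a recombination-deficient strain, consistent with the instability of ITRs. In the repository's sequencing result the left ITR appears only as short fragments, whereas the depositor sequence shows it complete. The two records otherwise agree.
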