Addgene plasmid #110135: pAAV-CBA-DO(FAS)-GCaMP6s
Purpose: Cre-off expression of GCaMP6s
Depositing lab: Bernardo Sabatini. Depositing organization: Harvard Medical School. Publication: The Striatum Organizes 3D Behavior via Moment-to-Moment Action Selection. Markowitz JE, Gillis WF, Beron CC, Neufeld SQ, Robertson K, Bhagat ND, Peterson RE, Peterson E, Hyun M, Linderman SW, Sabatini BL, Datta SR. Cell. 2018 May 10. pii: S0092-8674(18)30512-9. doi: 10.1016/j.cell.2018.04.019. PubMed 29779950.
Backbone
  Vector backbone: pAAV
  Total vector size (bp): 6461
  Vector type: Mammalian Expression, AAV, Cre/Lox
Growth in bacteria
  Bacterial resistance: Ampicillin, 100 μg/mL
  Growth temperature: 30°C
  Growth strain: NEB Stable
  Copy number: Low Copy
Gene/Insert
  Gene/Insert name: GCaMP6s
  Species: Synthetic
  Insert size (bp): 1353
Resource information
  A portion of this plasmid was derived from a plasmid made by: GCaMP6s: Janelia GENIE Project
Terms and licenses: Academic/Nonprofit Terms; Industry Terms: Not Available to Industry
How to cite: pAAV-CBA-DO(FAS)-GCaMP6s was a gift from Bernardo Sabatini (Addgene plasmid # 110135 ; http://n2t.net/addgene:110135 ; RRID:Addgene_110135)
